>Addgene plasmid #132035 | pDONR221_SLC22A17 | addgene full sequence | sequence record 261105 | Addgene NGS Result
CTTTCCTGCGTTATCCCCTGATTCTGTGGATAACCGTATTACCGCCTTTGAGTGAGCTGATACCGCTCGC
CGCAGCCGAACGACCGAGCGCAGCGAGTCAGTGAGCGAGGAAGCGGAAGAGCGCCCAATACGCAAACCGC
CTCTCCCCGCGCGTTGGCCGATTCATTAATGCAGCTGGCACGACAGGTTTCCCGACTGGAAAGCGGGCAG
TGAGCGCAACGCAATTAATACGCGTACCGCTAGCCAGGAAGAGTTTGTAGAAACGCAAAAAGGCCATCCG
TCAGGATGGCCTTCTGCTTAGTTTGATGCCTGGCAGTTTATGGCGGGCGTCCTGCCCGCCACCCTCCGGG
CCGTTGCTTCACAACGTTCAAATCCGCTCCCGGCGGATTTGTCCTACTCAGGAGAGCGTTCACCGACAAA
CAACAGATAAAACGAAAGGCCCAGTCTTCCGACTGAGCCTTTCGTTTTATTTGATGCCTGGCAGTTCCCT
ACTCTCGCGTTAACGCTAGCATGGATGTTTTCCCAGTCACGACGTTGTAAAACGACGGCCAGTCTTAAGC
TCGGGCCCCAAATAATGATTTTATTTTGACTGATAGTGACCTGTTCGTTGCAACACATTGATGAGCAATG
CTTTTTTATAATGCCAACTTTGTACAAAAAAGCAGGCTCCACCATGGCCTCCGACCCTATCTTCACCCTG
GCACCACCTCTGCACTGCCACTACGGAGCCTTTCCACCCAACGCCTCTGGCTGGGAGCAGCCTCCAAATG
CCTCCGGCGTGTCTGTGGCAAGCGCCGCCCTGGCAGCATCCGCCGCCTCTAGGGTGGCCACCTCTACAGA
CCCAAGCTGCTCCGGATTCGCACCACCTGACTTCAACCACTGTCTGAAGGACTGGGATTATAACGGCCTG
CCTGTGCTGACCACAAATGCCATCGGCCAGTGGGACCTGGTGTGCGATCTGGGCTGGCAGGTCATCCTGG
AGCAGATCCTGTTCATCCTGGGCTTTGCCAGCGGCTACCTGTTCCTGGGCTATCCTGCCGATCGCTTTGG
CCGGAGAGGCATCGTGCTGCTGACCCTGGGACTGGTGGGACCATGCGGAGTGGGAGGAGCAGCAGCCGGC
AGCTCCACAGGCGTGATGGCACTGCGGTTCCTGCTGGGCTTTCTGCTGGCAGGAGTGGACCTGGGCGTGT
ACCTGATGAGACTGGAGCTGTGCGATCCTACCCAGAGGCTGAGGGTGGCCCTGGCAGGAGAGCTGGTGGG
CGTGGGCGGCCACTTCCTGTTTCTGGGACTGGCCCTGGTGTCCAAGGACTGGCGGTTCCTGCAGAGAATG
ATCACAGCCCCCTGCATCCTGTTCCTGTTTTATGGCTGGCCTGGCCTGTTTCTGGAGTCTGCCAGGTGGC
TGATCGTGAAGCGCCAGATCGAGGAGGCACAGAGCGTGCTGAGGATCCTGGCCGAGCGGAACAGACCACA
CGGACAGATGCTGGGAGAGGAGGCACAGGAGGCCCTGCAGGATCTGGAGAATACCTGCCCACTGCCCGCC
ACATCTAGCTTCAGCTTTGCCTCCCTGCTGAACTACAGGAATATCTGGAAGAACCTGCTGATCCTGGGCT
TCACCAACTTCATCGCCCACGCCATCAGGCACTGTTACCAGCCAGTGGGAGGAGGAGGATCTCCAAGCGA
CTTCTATCTGTGCTCTCTGCTGGCAAGCGGAACCGCCGCCCTGGCATGCGTGTTCCTGGGCGTGACAGTG
GATCGGTTTGGCAGGCGCGGCATCCTGCTGCTGTCCATGACCCTGACAGGCATCGCCTCTCTGGTGCTGC
TGGGCCTGTGGGACTGTGAGCACCCCATCTTTCCTACCGTGTGGGCACAGCAGGGAAACCCAAATAGAGA
TCTGAACGAGGCCGCCATCACCACATTCAGCGTGCTGGGCCTGTTTTCCTCTCAGGCAGCAGCAATCCTG
TCCACACTGCTGGCCGCCGAAGTGATCCCAACCACAGTGAGGGGAAGGGGACTGGGCCTGATCATGGCCC
TGGGCGCCCTGGGAGGACTGAGCGGACCAGCCCAGAGGCTGCACATGGGACACGGAGCCTTCCTGCAGCA
CGTGGTGCTGGCAGCATGCGCACTGCTGTGCATCCTGAGCATCATGCTGCTGCCTGAGACCAAGAGGAAG
CTGCTGCCAGAGGTGCTGAGGGACGGAGAGCTGTGCCGGAGACCATCCCTGCTGAGGCAGCCACCACCTA
CCAGATGTGATCACGTGCCCCTGCTGGCCACACCTAATCCAGCCCTGGACCCAGCTTTCTTGTACAAAGT
TGGCATTATAAGAAAGCATTGCTTATCAATTTGTTGCAACGAACAGGTCACTATCAGTCAAAATAAAATC
ATTATTTGCCATCCAGCTGATATCCCCTATAGTGAGTCGTATTACATGGTCATAGCTGTTTCCTGGCAGC
TCTGGCCCGTGTCTCAAAATCTCTGATGTTACATTGCACAAGATAAAAATATATCATCATGAACAATAAA
ACTGTCTGCTTACATAAACAGTAATACAAGGGGTGTTATGAGCCATATTCAACGGGAAACGTCGAGGCCG
CGATTAAATTCCAACATGGATGCTGATTTATATGGGTATAAATGGGCTCGCGATAATGTCGGGCAATCAG
GTGCGACAATCTATCGCTTGTATGGGAAGCCCGATGCGCCAGAGTTGTTTCTGAAACATGGCAAAGGTAG
CGTTGCCAATGATGTTACAGATGAGATGGTCAGACTAAACTGGCTGACGGAATTTATGCCTCTTCCGACC
ATCAAGCATTTTATCCGTACTCCTGATGATGCATGGTTACTCACCACTGCGATCCCCGGAAAAACAGCAT
TCCAGGTATTAGAAGAATATCCTGATTCAGGTGAAAATATTGTTGATGCGCTGGCAGTGTTCCTGCGCCG
GTTGCATTCGATTCCTGTTTGTAATTGTCCTTTTAACAGCGATCGCGTATTTCGTCTCGCTCAGGCGCAA
TCACGAATGAATAACGGTTTGGTTGATGCGAGTGATTTTGATGACGAGCGTAATGGCTGGCCTGTTGAAC
AAGTCTGGAAAGAAATGCATAAACTTTTGCCATTCTCACCGGATTCAGTCGTCACTCATGGTGATTTCTC
ACTTGATAACCTTATTTTTGACGAGGGGAAATTAATAGGTTGTATTGATGTTGGACGAGTCGGAATCGCA
GACCGATACCAGGATCTTGCCATCCTATGGAACTGCCTCGGTGAGTTTTCTCCTTCATTACAGAAACGGC
TTTTTCAAAAATATGGTATTGATAATCCTGATATGAATAAATTGCAGTTTCATTTGATGCTCGATGAGTT
TTTCTAATCAGAATTGGTTAATTGGTTGTAACACTGGCAGAGCATTACGCTGACTTGACGGGACGGCGCA
AGCTCATGACCAAAATCCCTTAACGTGAGTTACGCGTCGTTCCACTGAGCGTCAGACCCCGTAGAAAAGA
TCAAAGGATCTTCTTGAGATCCTTTTTTTCTGCGCGTAATCTGCTGCTTGCAAACAAAAAAACCACCGCT
ACCAGCGGTGGTTTGTTTGCCGGATCAAGAGCTACCAACTCTTTTTCCGAAGGTAACTGGCTTCAGCAGA
GCGCAGATACCAAATACTGTTCTTCTAGTGTAGCCGTAGTTAGGCCACCACTTCAAGAACTCTGTAGCAC
CGCCTACATACCTCGCTCTGCTAATCCTGTTACCAGTGGCTGCTGCCAGTGGCGATAAGTCGTGTCTTAC
CGGGTTGGACTCAAGACGATAGTTACCGGATAAGGCGCAGCGGTCGGGCTGAACGGGGGGTTCGTGCACA
CAGCCCAGCTTGGAGCGAACGACCTACACCGAACTGAGATACCTACAGCGTGAGCTATGAGAAAGCGCCA
CGCTTCCCGAAGGGAGAAAGGCGGACAGGTATCCGGTAAGCGGCAGGGTCGGAACAGGAGAGCGCACGAG
GGAGCTTCCAGGGGGAAACGCCTGGTATCTTTATAGTCCTGTCGGGTTTCGCCACCTCTGACTTGAGCGT
CGATTTTTGTGATGCTCGTCAGGGGGGCGGAGCCTATGGAAAAACGCCAGCAACGCGGCCTTTTTACGGT
TCCTGGCCTTTTGCTGGCCTTTTGCTCACATGTT
Features (pLannotate 1.2.2; 10 found; start..end, strand, type, name):
    121..213     +  CDS            lacI (fragment): lac repressor; lacI; The lac repressor binds to the lac operator to inhibit transcription in E. coli. This inhibition can be relieved by adding lactose or isopropyl-β-D-thiogalactopyranoside (IPTG).
    268..295     -  terminator     rrnB T2 terminator: transcription terminator T2 from the E. coli rrnB gene
    427..470     +  terminator     rrnB T1 terminator: Escherichia coli rrnB; transcription terminator T1 from the E. coli rrnB gene
    517..553     -  CDS            lacZα (fragment): LacZα fragment of β-galactosidase; lacZ fragment
    569..668     +  protein_bind   attL1: mutant version of attL; recombination site for the Gateway® LR reaction LR Clonase™
    674..2287    +  CDS            SLC22A17: S22AH_HUMAN - Also known as BOCT, BOIT. Experimental evidence at protein level: Swiss-Prot protein existence level 1. Cell surface receptor for LCN2 (24p3) that plays a key role in iron homeostasis and transport. Able to bind iron-bound LCN2 (holo- 24p3), followed by internalization of holo-24p3 and release of iron, thereby increasing intracellular iron concentration and leading to inhibition of apoptosis. Also binds iron-free LCN2 (apo-24p3), followed by internalization of apo-24p3 and its association with an intracellular siderophore, leading to iron chelation and iron transfer to the extrac
   2289..2388    -  protein_bind   attL2: mutant version of attL; recombination site for the Gateway® LR reaction LR Clonase™
   2406..2424    -  promoter       T7 promoter: promoter for bacteriophage T7 RNA polymerase
   2558..3367    +  CDS            KanR: aminoglycoside phosphotransferase; aph(3')-Ia; confers resistance to kanamycin in bacteria or G418 (Geneticin®) in eukaryotes
   3514..4102    +  rep_origin     ori: high-copy-number ColE1/pMB1/pBR322/pUC origin of replication
