[The description below was written by a language model from this plasmid's Addgene catalogue record and pLannotate feature annotations shown in this document.]
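Description:
pDONR221_SLC22A17 is a Gateway entry clone built on the pDONR221 backbone and carrying a codon-optimized open reading frame for human SLC22A17 (also known as BOCT, BOIT, NGALR or 24p3R). Although catalogued under mammalian expression, the plasmid has no eukaryotic promoter in its annotated features. It acts as a shuttle for moving the ORF into expression vectors of the user's choice, not as an expression construct in its own right. The sequenced plasmid is about 4.2 kb. It is maintained in E. coli at high copy through a ColE1/pUC-type origin and is selected with kanamycin through an aminoglycoside phosphotransferase (KanR) gene.

The 1,614 bp SLC22A17 coding sequence lies between attL1 and attL2 sites, the recombination sites recognised in the Gateway LR reaction. This arrangement lets the ORF be transferred directionally and in frame into any attR-containing destination vector, which then supplies the promoter, tags and selection markers. Upstream of the cassette, rrnB T1 and T2 transcription terminators insulate the insert from read-through transcription in bacteria. A T7 promoter sits just outside attL2, facing the insert on the opposite strand. Short lacI and lacZα fragments are backbone remnants with no evident function here. No epitope tags or reporters are annotated, and the record does not state whether the ORF retains a stop codon.

SLC22A17 encodes a cell-surface receptor for lipocalin-2 (LCN2/24p3) that is involved in iron uptake and homeostasis. The clone belongs to a consortium collection of solute carrier ORFs intended to support systematic study of SLC transporters, including for drug discovery.
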