Addgene plasmid #132035: pDONR221_SLC22A17
Purpose: Gateway entry clone with codon-optimized ORF sequence for subcloning into custom expression vectors
Depositing lab: RESOLUTE Consortium & Giulio Superti-Furga. Depositing organization: CeMM Research Center for Molecular Medicine. Publication: The RESOLUTE consortium: unlocking SLC transporters for drug discovery. Superti-Furga G, Lackner D, Wiedmer T, Ingles-Prieto A, Barbosa B, Girardi E, Goldmann U, Gurtl B, Klavins K, Klimek C, Lindinger S, Lineiro-Retes E, Muller AC, Onstein S, Redinger G, Reil D, Sedlyarov V, Wolf G, Crawford M, Everley R, ... Steppan CM. Nat Rev Drug Discov. 2020 Jul;19(7):429-430. doi: 10.1038/d41573-020-00056-6. PubMed 32265506.
Backbone
  Vector backbone: pDONR221
  Backbone manufacturer: Thermo Fisher Scientific
  Backbone size w/o insert (bp): 2550
  Vector type: Mammalian Expression
Growth in bacteria
  Bacterial resistance: Kanamycin, 50 μg/mL
  Growth temperature: 37°C
  Growth strain: Stbl3
  Copy number: High Copy
Gene/Insert
  Gene/Insert name: SLC22A17 (alt name: BOCT, BOIT, NGALR)
  Species: H. sapiens (human)
  Insert size (bp): 1614
  Entrez Gene: SLC22A17 (a.k.a. 24p3R, BOCT, BOIT, NGALR, NGALR2, NGALR3, hBOIT)
  Cloning method: Gateway Cloning
  Sequencing primers: 5′ M13-fwd; 3′ M13-rev
Terms and licenses: Academic/Nonprofit Terms; Industry Terms
Depositor comments: For more information on the full Resolute plasmid collection, please see www.addgene.org/depositor-collections/re-solute/. Please provide your feedback on this plasmid to the RESOLUTE consortium by filling out their RESOLUTE repository feedback form: https://forms.office.com/Pages/ResponsePage.aspx?id=0e05yklzmkS7rjFGQL4N7z4feCLQvEJAmVcOCM_u885UN1JJRko0Ukg4TVQwNTZLOUxPQVJWT1NHUCQlQCN0PWcu
How to cite: pDONR221_SLC22A17 was a gift from RESOLUTE Consortium & Giulio Superti-Furga (Addgene plasmid # 132035 ; http://n2t.net/addgene:132035 ; RRID:Addgene_132035)
