>Addgene plasmid #132035 | pDONR221_SLC22A17 | depositor partial sequence | sequence record 253470 | Codon-optimized ORF of SLC22A17
ATGGCCTCCGACCCTATCTTCACCCTGGCACCACCTCTGCACTGCCACTACGGAGCCTTTCCACCCAACG
CCTCTGGCTGGGAGCAGCCTCCAAATGCCTCCGGCGTGTCTGTGGCAAGCGCCGCCCTGGCAGCATCCGC
CGCCTCTAGGGTGGCCACCTCTACAGACCCAAGCTGCTCCGGATTCGCACCACCTGACTTCAACCACTGT
CTGAAGGACTGGGATTATAACGGCCTGCCTGTGCTGACCACAAATGCCATCGGCCAGTGGGACCTGGTGT
GCGATCTGGGCTGGCAGGTCATCCTGGAGCAGATCCTGTTCATCCTGGGCTTTGCCAGCGGCTACCTGTT
CCTGGGCTATCCTGCCGATCGCTTTGGCCGGAGAGGCATCGTGCTGCTGACCCTGGGACTGGTGGGACCA
TGCGGAGTGGGAGGAGCAGCAGCCGGCAGCTCCACAGGCGTGATGGCACTGCGGTTCCTGCTGGGCTTTC
TGCTGGCAGGAGTGGACCTGGGCGTGTACCTGATGAGACTGGAGCTGTGCGATCCTACCCAGAGGCTGAG
GGTGGCCCTGGCAGGAGAGCTGGTGGGCGTGGGCGGCCACTTCCTGTTTCTGGGACTGGCCCTGGTGTCC
AAGGACTGGCGGTTCCTGCAGAGAATGATCACAGCCCCCTGCATCCTGTTCCTGTTTTATGGCTGGCCTG
GCCTGTTTCTGGAGTCTGCCAGGTGGCTGATCGTGAAGCGCCAGATCGAGGAGGCACAGAGCGTGCTGAG
GATCCTGGCCGAGCGGAACAGACCACACGGACAGATGCTGGGAGAGGAGGCACAGGAGGCCCTGCAGGAT
CTGGAGAATACCTGCCCACTGCCCGCCACATCTAGCTTCAGCTTTGCCTCCCTGCTGAACTACAGGAATA
TCTGGAAGAACCTGCTGATCCTGGGCTTCACCAACTTCATCGCCCACGCCATCAGGCACTGTTACCAGCC
AGTGGGAGGAGGAGGATCTCCAAGCGACTTCTATCTGTGCTCTCTGCTGGCAAGCGGAACCGCCGCCCTG
GCATGCGTGTTCCTGGGCGTGACAGTGGATCGGTTTGGCAGGCGCGGCATCCTGCTGCTGTCCATGACCC
TGACAGGCATCGCCTCTCTGGTGCTGCTGGGCCTGTGGGACTGTGAGCACCCCATCTTTCCTACCGTGTG
GGCACAGCAGGGAAACCCAAATAGAGATCTGAACGAGGCCGCCATCACCACATTCAGCGTGCTGGGCCTG
TTTTCCTCTCAGGCAGCAGCAATCCTGTCCACACTGCTGGCCGCCGAAGTGATCCCAACCACAGTGAGGG
GAAGGGGACTGGGCCTGATCATGGCCCTGGGCGCCCTGGGAGGACTGAGCGGACCAGCCCAGAGGCTGCA
CATGGGACACGGAGCCTTCCTGCAGCACGTGGTGCTGGCAGCATGCGCACTGCTGTGCATCCTGAGCATC
ATGCTGCTGCCTGAGACCAAGAGGAAGCTGCTGCCAGAGGTGCTGAGGGACGGAGAGCTGTGCCGGAGAC
CATCCCTGCTGAGGCAGCCACCACCTACCAGATGTGATCACGTGCCCCTGCTGGCCACACCTAATCCAGC
CCTG
